>Addgene plasmid #34916 | pBCN41-R4R3 | depositor full sequence | sequence record 46681 | pBCN41-R4R3 sequence 9097 bps
TCGCCTTGCAGCACATCCCCCTTTCGCCAGCTGGCGTAATAGCGAAGAGGCCCGCACCGATCGCCCTTCC
CAACAGTTGCGCAGCCTGAATGGCGAATGGCGCCTGATGCGGTATTTTCTCCTTACGCATCTGTGCGGTA
TTTCACACCGCATATGCCGGGCCCCATTTTATATCTGAGTAGTATCCTTTGCTTTAAATGTCCATAAAAC
TAATTTTATAATCAATAAAACAACGTTTGTAAATCAACTGAGTTTACAAGTAGAGACATTGAGGGATACT
TTCACTATGCTAAAGTGATAATCGACCAAATAATAACTTCACTTTGGTATTTATTCCTGTCTTATAAATG
TTATGTATGAATTAAATTCATATGCATATGGCTCACTCTGACAATTTTTAATAATCTTCCAGATCAATAT
TGACTACCGATGCGGGTGGTCTTTTGCTTTGAATTCTGCTGAACTTTACACCCCGAACAGCAATGTGTGC
TTCAGCCTAAAAAAAAGTAAGTGTGTTAATCAGTGCCCCCGATTCTTCATTTTTTGCCCCTCTCTCCCGT
TTCGTCGGCAAAAGAAGAGAAAATAAAGATAAGTCTCAAGATAGGTTGGTAATCGCTAAAGTGGTTGTGT
GGATAAGAGTAGCAAAATGGCAGGAAGAGCACTTTGCGCGCACACACTGTACTCATTGTTCTGGATAAAA
TTCTCTCGTTGTTTGCCGTCGGATGTCTGCCTCTCTGCATTGAGCCGGCTTCTTCACTATCTTTAGTTAA
CCTAAAATGCCGTTTCTTTTCTCGTATCCCCACTATCCCGTTGAGGTTCTCTGCTCTCTTCGCTCCCTAC
CGCCAGCGAGCAACTATCCGTGGGGGCGCCTTGCTCGGAAGATGGGGGGGAAGAAAGAAGATTTTTGCTA
TTTGCACTTGAGAAAGAGACTTTTCCTGCGTCGATGGTTAGAGAACAGTGTGCAGACACTTTTCAGCTAC
CTAGAATTACAATTGGATATCCCCGCCTCCCAATCCACCCACCCAGGGAAAAAGAAGGGCTCGCCGAAAA
TCAAAGTTATCTCCAGGCTCGCGCATCCCACCGAGCGGTTGACTTCTCTCCACCACTTTTCATTTTTACC
CTCGACCATGAGTAAAGGAGAAGAACTTTTCACTGGAGTTGTCCCAATTCTTGTTGAATTAGATGGTGAT
GTTAATGGGCACAAATTTTCTGTCAGTGGAGAGGGTGAAGGTGATGCAACATACGGAAAACTTACCCTTA
AATTTATTTGCACTACTGGAAAACTACCTGTTCCATGGGTAAGTTTAAACATATATATACTAACTAACCC
TGATTATTTAAATTTTCAGCCAACACTTGTCACTACTTTCTGTTATGGTGTTCAATGCTTCTCGAGATAC
CCAGATCATATGAAACGGCATGACTTTTTCAAGAGTGCCATGCCCGAAGGTTATGTACAGGAAAGAACTA
TATTTTTCAAAGATGACGGGAACTACAAGACACGTAAGTTTAAACAGTTCGGTACTAACTAACCATACAT
ATTTAAATTTTCAGGTGCTGAAGTCAAGTTTGAAGGTGATACCCTTGTTAATAGAATCGAGTTAAAAGGT
ATTGATTTTAAAGAAGATGGAAACATTCTTGGACACAAATTGGAATACAACTATAACTCACACAATGTAT
ACATCATGGCAGACAAACAAAAGAATGGAATCAAAGTTGTAAGTTTAAACATGATTTTACTAACTAACTA
ATCTGATTTAAATTTTCAGAACTTCAAAATTAGACACAACATTGAAGATGGAAGCGTTCAACTAGCAGAC
CATTATCAACAAAATACTCCAATTGGCGATGGCCCTGTCCTTTTACCAGACAACCATTACCTGTCCACAC
AATCTGCCCTTTCGAAAGATCCCAACGAAAAGAGAGACCACATGGTCCTTCTTGAGTTTGTAACAGCTGC
TGGGATTACACATGGCATGGATGAACTATACAAATAGATCAACTGCTCTAATTCCATCTCGTTTCTCTCT
TTTCTTTCAATCTCTTTACCCGTTTCTCTTCCCCTACGTCCCCCAAACCTACCACTGCACAGTAACACAT
ACACATTCAACGTGTCACAATAAAAGCCCATCAACACCTTCTCTGTTGTTTTTTTTCTTCAAATGCATTT
TTTTCACTTTGTTTAATAATTTTTACGCATCGGATTTGTAGGATAGTGGAAATTTGTCCTTCAATGCTTC
AATTGATTCGACACTTCTCAATATTTTTGATCAATAAACCATTGATTTTCTATTTAGAAGAAGATCACTG
TAAATAACACCAAAAACATCACAGCAAAAAAACTCCCACTCAATTATATTACTGTTTTTATTGAAACTAG
AATAAATTTGAAGGGCCCCCCTCGAGGGGAGAAAATGCGGAGAGAAGAACCCAGCATCTTAATAAAATTA
TATAATTTTGAATAAAATCAAATTAAAAATAAGATTAATTGAAACACAACAATAGAATGCAGAAAATTAC
TCATAAGAAATAATTTATTTTGAAAGAAGTTGTGTCGATTTACGATAAAAACTACACGCAAACGAGGCTC
CGCGTTTACACCGTTTGGCAATGGAGCGCGCTTGCTATTAGATTTTAGGCCAGCTCAACGAAAGTTTAAT
TTATTTTTCTTCTTTTTTTCCATTTTTTTGAGTAAAATATCGAATTTTTTGTATTAATTCTGTAAATTTT
ATAATTTGCAACTATTTTGGCGTATTCTGCTTGTTTTTATCAGCGAATTTTTATGCATTTCAGTCAAAAG
TTTGAGCAGGAAAAATGACATTTAGGACTTTGTAAAATTGTATTCTTAAATTTGCTTGAAAACCTACGTG
TACAATTGATTTTATTGAATTTTTCTTACGTTTCCCGTTGTATCTTATTGTATTTAACTTTCATCATAAA
ATAATTTATTTCCAGGTAAAATATCCGACGCTCTCGTGGATCCCCGGGATTGGCTCAGAAAAAAAGGTAC
CGACCATGACCGAGTACAAGCCCACGGTGCGCCTCGCCACCCGCGACGACGTCCCCAGGGCCGTACGCAC
CCTCGCCGCCGCGTTCGCCGACTACCCCGCCACGCGCCACACCGTCGATCCGGACCGCCACATCGAGCGG
GTCACCGAGCTGCAAGAACTCTTCCTCACGCGCGTCGGGCTCGACATCGGCAAGGTGTGGGTCGGTAAGT
TTAAACATATATATACTAACTAACCCTGATTATTTAAATTTTCAGCGGACGACGGCGCCGCGGTGGCGGT
CTGGACCACGCCGGAGAGCGTCGAAGCGGGGGCGGTGTTCGCCGAGATCGGCCCGCGCATGGCCGAGTTG
AGCGGTTCCCGGCTGGCCGCGCAGCAACAGATGGAAGGCCTCCTGGCGCCGCACCGGCCCAAGGAGCCCG
CGTGGTTCCTGGCCACCGTCGGCGTCTCGCCCGACGTAAGTTTAAACATGATTTTACTAACTAACTAATC
TGATTTAAATTTTCAGCACCAGGGCAAGGGTCTGGGCAGCGCCGTCGTGCTCCCCGGAGTGGAGGCGGCC
GAGCGCGCCGGGGTGCCCGCCTTCCTGGAGACCTCCGCGCCCCGCAACCTCCCCTTCTACGAGCGGCTCG
GCTTCACCGTCACCGCCGACGTCGAGGTGCCCGAAGGACCGCGCACCTGGTGCATGACCCGCAAGCCCGG
TGCCTGATGAGCTAGCGATTACTGAAATATGTAAATATTAGAAGAATTTGTGCGGGATTCTTGCCAAATA
AATTCTCGAAATAGTTTTCATATATTTATTGTTATGCGCGTTCTCTCGCTTCGATTTATCTCTCTTCCTT
TACTCTCGTGTATTTCTAAACTTTCCCCTTCTTATCAGTATTTATTTCAGGGTAAACGATGATTGAACAA
GATGGATTGCACGCAGGTTCTCCGGCCGCTTGGGTGGAGAGGCTATTCGGCTATGACTGGGCACAACAGA
CAATCGGCTGCTCTGATGCCGCCGTGTTCCGGCTGTCAGCGCAGGGGCGCCCGGTTCTTTTTGTCAAGAC
CGACCTGTCCGGTGCCCTGAATGAACTGCAAGACGAGGCAGCGCGGCTATCGTGGCTGGCCACGACGGGC
GTTCCTTGCGCAGCTGTGCTCGACGTTGTCACTGAAGCGGGAAGGGACTGGCTGCTATTGGGCGAAGTGC
CGGGGCAGGATCTCCTGTCATCTCACCTTGCTCCTGCCGAGAAAGTATCCATCATGGCTGATGCAATGCG
GCGGCTGCATACGCTTGATCCGGCTACCTGCCCATTCGACCACCAAGCGAAACATCGCATCGAGCGAGCA
CGTACTCGGATGGAAGCCGGTCTTGTCGATCAGGATGATCTGGACGAAGAGCATCAGGGGCTCGCGCCAG
CCGAACTGTTCGCCAGGCTCAAGGCGAGCATGCCCGACGGCGAGGATCTCGTCGTGACCCATGGCGATGC
CTGCTTGCCGAATATCATGGTGGAAAATGGCCGCTTTTCTGGATTCATCGACTGTGGCCGGCTGGGTGTG
GCGGACCGCTATCAGGACATAGCGTTGGCTACCCGTGATATTGCTGAAGAGCTTGGCGGCGAATGGGCTG
ACCGCTTCCTCGTGCTTTACGGTATCGCCGCTCCCGATTCGCAGCGCATCGCCTTCTATCGCCTTCTTGA
CGAGTTCTTCTGAGCTAGCCGGCCATACAAGTAATCCGGATGATCGACGCCAACGTCGTTGAATTTTCAA
ATTTTAAATACTGAATATTTGTTTTTTTTCCTATTATTTATTTATTCTCTTTGTGTTTTTTTTCTTGCTT
TCTAAAAAATTAATTCAATCCAAATCTAAACATTTTTTTTTCTCTTTCCGTCTCCCAATTCGTATTCCGC
TCCTCTCATCTGAACACAATGTGCAAGTTTATTTATCTTCTCGCTTTCATTTCATTAGGACGTGGGGGGA
ATTGGTGGAAGGGGGAAACACACAAAAGGATGATGGAAATGAAATAAGGACACACAATATGCAACAACAT
TCAATTCAGAAATATGGAGGAAGGTTTAAAAGAAAACATAAAAATATATAGAGGAGGAAGGAAAACTAGT
CCAAGATCTCAGTGGTCCTAGGTGAGCTCCCATATGGTGCACTCTCAGTGCAATCTGCTCTGATGCCGCA
TAGTTAAGCCAGCCCCGACACCCGCCAACACCCGCTGACGCGCCCTGACGGGCTTGTCTGCTCCCGGCAT
CCGCTTACAGACAAGCTGTGACCGTCTCCGGGAGCTGCATGTGTCAGAGGTTTTCACCGTCATCACCGAA
ACGCGCGAGACGAAAGGGCCTCGTGATACGCCTATTTTTATAGGTTAATGTCATGATAATAATGGTTTCT
TAGACGTCAGGTGGCACTTTTCGGGGAAATGTGCGCGGAACCCCTATTTGTTTATTTTTCTAAATACATT
CAAATATGTATCCGCTCATGAGACAATAACCCTGATAAATGCTTCAATAATATTGAAAAAGGAAGAGTAT
GAGTATTCAACATTTCCGTGTCGCCCTTATTCCCTTTTTTGCGGCATTTTGCCTTCCTGTTTTTGCTCAC
CCAGAAACGCTGGTGAAAGTAAAAGATGCTGAAGATCAGTTGGGTGCACGAGTGGGTTACATCGAACTGG
ATCTCAACAGCGGTAAGATCCTTGAGAGTTTTCGCCCCGAAGAACGTTTTCCAATGATGAGCACTTTTAA
AGTTCTGCTATGTGGCGCGGTATTATCCCGTATTGACGCCGGGCAAGAGCAACTCGGTCGCCGCATACAC
TATTCTCAGAATGACTTGGTTGAGTACTCACCAGTCACAGAAAAGCATCTTACGGATGGCATGACAGTAA
GAGAATTATGCAGTGCTGCCATAACCATGAGTGATAACACTGCGGCCAACTTACTTCTGACAACGATCGG
AGGACCGAAGGAGCTAACCGCTTTTTTGCACAACATGGGGGATCATGTAACTCGCCTTGATCGTTGGGAA
CCGGAGCTGAATGAAGCCATACCAAACGACGAGCGTGACACCACGATGCCTGTAGCAATGGCAACAACGT
TGCGCAAACTATTAACTGGCGAACTACTTACTCTAGCTTCCCGGCAACAATTAATAGACTGGATGGAGGC
GGATAAAGTTGCAGGACCACTTCTGCGCTCGGCCCTTCCGGCTGGCTGGTTTATTGCTGATAAATCTGGA
GCCGGTGAGCGTGGGTCTCGCGGTATCATTGCAGCACTGGGGCCAGATGGTAAGCCCTCCCGTATCGTAG
TTATCTACACGACGGGGAGTCAGGCAACTATGGATGAACGAAATAGACAGATCGCTGAGATAGGTGCCTC
ACTGATTAAGCATTGGTAACTGTCAGACCAAGTTTACTCATATATACTTTAGATTGATTTAAAACTTCAT
TTTTAATTTAAAAGGATCTAGGTGAAGATCCTTTTTGATAATCTCATGACCAAAATCCCTTAACGTGAGT
TTTCGTTCCACTGAGCGTCAGACCCCGTAGAAAAGATCAAAGGATCTTCTTGAGATCCTTTTTTTCTGCG
CGTAATCTGCTGCTTGCAAACAAAAAAACCACCGCTACCAGCGGTGGTTTGTTTGCCGGATCAAGAGCTA
CCAACTCTTTTTCCGAAGGTAACTGGCTTCAGCAGAGCGCAGATACCAAATACTGTTCTTCTAGTGTAGC
CGTAGTTAGGCCACCACTTCAAGAACTCTGTAGCACCGCCTACATACCTCGCTCTGCTAATCCTGTTACC
AGTGGCTGCTGCCAGTGGCGATAAGTCGTGTCTTACCGGGTTGGACTCAAGACGATAGTTACCGGATAAG
GCGCAGCGGTCGGGCTGAACGGGGGGTTCGTGCACACAGCCCAGCTTGGAGCGAACGACCTACACCGAAC
TGAGATACCTACAGCGTGAGCTATGAGAAAGCGCCACGCTTCCCGAAGGGAGAAAGGCGGACAGGTATCC
GGTAAGCGGCAGGGTCGGAACAGGAGAGCGCACGAGGGAGCTTCCAGGGGGAAACGCCTGGTATCTTTAT
AGTCCTGTCGGGTTTCGCCACCTCTGACTTGAGCGTCGATTTTTGTGATGCTCGTCAGGGGGGCGGAGCC
TATGGAAAAACGCCAGCAACGCGGCCTTTTTACGGTTCCTGGTCTTTTGCTGGCCTTTGCTCACATGTTC
TTTCCTGCGTTATCCCCTGATTCTGTGGATAACCGTATTACCGCCTTTGAGTGAGCTGATACCAGCGGAT
AACAATTTCACACAGGAAACAGCTATGACCATGATTACGCCAAGCTATCAACTTTGTATAGAAAAGTTGA
ACGAGAAACGTAAAATGATATAAATATCAATATATTAAATTAGATTTTGCATAAAAAACAGACTACATAA
TACTGTAAAACACAACATATCCAGTCACTATGGTCGACCTGCAGACTGGCTGTGTATAAGGGAGCCTGAC
ATTTATATTCCCCAGAACATCAGGTTAATGGCGTTTTTGATGTCATTTTCGCGGTGGCTGAGATCAGCCA
CTTCTTCCCCGATAACGGAGACCGGCACACTGGCCATATCGGTGGTCATCATGCGCCAGCTTTCATCCCC
GATATGCACCACCGGGTAAAGTTCACGGGAGACTTTATCTGACAGCAGACGTGCACTGGCCAGGGGGATC
ACCATCCGTCGCCCGGGCGTGTCAATAATATCACTCTGTACATCCACAAACAGACGATAACGGCTCTCTC
TTTTATAGGTGTAAACCTTAAACTGCATTTCACCAGCCCCTGTTCTCGTCAGCAAAAGAGCCGTTCATTT
CAATAAACCGGGCGACCTCAGCCATCCCTTCCTGATTTTCCGCTTTCCAGCGTTCGGCACGCAGACGACG
GGCTTCATTCTGCATGGTTGTGCTTACCAGACCGGAGATATTGACATCATATATGCCTTGAGCAACTGAT
AGCTGTCGCTGTCAACTGTCACTGTAATACGCTGCTTCATAGCATACCTCTTTTTGACATACTTCGGGTA
TACATATCAGTATATATTCTTATACCGCAAAAATCAGCGCGCAAATACGCATACTGTTATCTGGCTTTTA
GTAAGCCGGATCCACGCGGCGTTTACGCCCCCCCTGCCACTCATCGCAGTACTGTTGTAATTCATTAAGC
ATTCTGCCGACATGGAAGCCATCACAAACGGCATGATGAACCTGAATCGCCAGCGGCATCAGCACCTTGT
CGCCTTGCGTATAATATTTGCCCATGGTGAAAACGGGGGCGAAGAAGTTGTCCATATTGGCCACGTTTAA
ATCAAAACTGGTGAAACTCACCCAGGGATTGGCTGAGACGAAAAACATATTCTCAATAAACCCTTTAGGG
AAATAGGCCAGGTTTTCACCGTAACACGCCACATCTTGCGAATATATGTGTAGAAACTGCCGGAAATCGT
CGTGGTATTCACTCCAGAGCGATGAAAACGTTTCAGTTTGCTCATGGAAAACGGTGTAACAAGGGTGAAC
ACTATCCCATATCACCAGCTCACCGTCTTTCATTGCCATACGGAATTCCGGATGAGCATTCATCAGGCGG
GCAAGAATGTGAATAAAGGCCGGATAAAACTTGTGCTTATTTTTCTTTACGGTCTTTAAAAAGGCCGTAA
TATCCAGCTGAACGGTCTGGTTATAGGTACATTGAGCAACTGACTGAAATGCCTCAAAATGTTCTTTACG
ATGCCATTGGGATATATCAACGGTGGTATATCCAGTGATTTTTTTCTCCATTTTAGCTTCCTTAGCTCCT
GAAAATCTCGACGGATCCTAACTCAAAATCCACACATTATACGAGCCGGAAGCATAAAGTGTAAAGCCTG
GGGTGCCTAATGCGGCCGCCATAGTGACTGGATATGTTGTGTTTTACAGTATTATGTAGTCTGTTTTTTA
TGCAAAATCTAATTTAATATATTGATATTTATATCATTTTACGTTTCTCGTTCAACTTTATTATACATAG
TTGATAATTCACTGGCCGTCGTTTTACAACGTCGTGACTGGGAAAACCCTGGCGTTACCCAACTTAA
Features (pLannotate 1.2.2; 21 found; start..end, strand, type, name):
    103..156     -  misc_feature   bom (fragment): basis of mobility region from pBR322
   1131..1991    +  CDS            sg25: sg25 is a basic (constitutively fluorescent) green fluorescent protein published in 1997, derived from Aequorea victoria.
   3016..3214    +  CDS            PuroR (fragment): puromycin N-acetyltransferase; pac from Streptomyces; confers resistance to puromycin
   3265..3465    +  CDS            PuroR (fragment): puromycin N-acetyltransferase; pac from Streptomyces; confers resistance to puromycin
   3466..3516    +  CDS            mEGFP (fragment): monomeric enhanced GFP, optimized with synthetic introns for expression in C. elegans
   3517..3717    +  CDS            PuroR (fragment): puromycin N-acetyltransferase; pac from Streptomyces alboniger; confers resistance to puromycin
   3909..4703    +  CDS            NeoR/KanR: aminoglycoside phosphotransferase from Tn5; aph(3')-II (or nptII); confers resistance to neomycin, kanamycin, and G418 (Geneticin®)
   5141..5192    -  misc_feature   bom (fragment): basis of mobility region from pBR322
   5294..5329    -  CDS            rop (fragment): Rop protein, which maintains plasmids at low copy number; rop
   5424..5528    +  promoter       AmpR promoter: bla
   5529..6389    +  CDS            AmpR: β-lactamase; bla; confers resistance to ampicillin, carbenicillin, and related antibiotics
   6560..7148    +  rep_origin     ori: high-copy-number ColE1/pMB1/pBR322/pUC origin of replication
   7329..7349    +  protein_bind   attB4: mutant version of attB; core recombination site for the Gateway® BP reaction BP Clonase™
   7333..7452    +  protein_bind   attR1: mutant version of attR; recombination site for the Gateway® LR reaction LR Clonase™
   7496..7798    -  CDS            ccdB: CCDB_ECOLI - Also known as G, letB, letD. Experimental evidence at protein level: Swiss-Prot protein existence level 1. Toxic component of a type II toxin-antitoxin (TA) system, functioning in plasmid maintainence. Responsible for the post- segregational killing (PSK) of plasmid-free cells, also referred to as a plasmid addiction system. Half-life of over 2 hours. Cell killing by CcdB is accompanied by filamentation, defects in chromosome and plasmid segregation, defects in cell division, formation of anucleate cells, decreased DNA synthesis and plasmid loss. Interferes with the activity of DN
   7803..7961    -  CDS            ccdA (fragment): CCDA_ECO57 - Also known as H, letA. Experimental evidence at protein level: Swiss-Prot protein existence level 1. Antitoxin component of a type II toxin-antitoxin (TA) system which inhibits the post-segregational killing (PSK) of plasmid-free cells, also referred to as a plasmid addiction system. Binds to and blocks the activity of CcdB; will also remove bound CcdB protein from the CcdB-GyrA complex by forming a CcdA-CcdB complex, a process termed rejuvenation. Functions as a transcriptional corepressor for the ccdAB operon, repression also requires CcdB (By similarity). From Escherichia coli
   8143..8801    -  CDS            CmR: chloramphenicol acetyltransferase; cat; confers resistance to chloramphenicol
   8802..8831    -  promoter       cat promoter (fragment): promoter of the E. coli cat gene encoding chloramphenicol acetyltransferase
   8855..8885    -  promoter       lac UV5 promoter: E. coli lac promoter with an "up" mutation
   8910..9033    -  protein_bind   attR3: mutant version of attR; recombination site for the Gateway® LR reaction LR Clonase™
   9037..97      +  CDS            lacZα (fragment) (across the origin): LacZα fragment of β-galactosidase; lacZ fragment
