[The description below was written by a language model from this plasmid's Addgene catalogue record and pLannotate feature annotations shown in this document.]
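Description:
pBCN41-R4R3 is an empty Gateway destination vector for making transgenic nematodes by biolistic bombardment followed by antibiotic selection. It derives from pBCN21-R4R3 and is about 9.1 kb. In E. coli it replicates from a high-copy ColE1/pUC-type origin and carries an ampicillin resistance gene. The Gateway cassette adds a chloramphenicol resistance gene and the toxic ccdB counter-selection gene, so the empty vector has to be maintained in a ccdB-tolerant strain. The ccdB copy was swapped for the pDONR221 version so that commercial ccdB Survival cells can be used. The cassette is flanked by attR4 and attR3 sites, which suits three-fragment Gateway LR assembly, typically of a promoter, a coding sequence and a 3'UTR. The depositor notes that automated annotation mislabels these sites, and the feature table does call the first one attR1 (overlapping an attB4 core) while identifying attR3 correctly.

The worm selection unit is a synthetic operon in which the rpl-28 promoter drives a puromycin resistance gene, followed by the rpl-16 outron, a neomycin (G418) resistance gene and the let-858 3'UTR. Transformed animals can therefore be selected with either drug or with both. The puromycin gene is annotated in three pieces, at least one of them separated by a short stretch matching the synthetic introns of worm-optimised GFP, which suggests introns were added to the coding sequence. The backbone also carries a Pmyo-2::EGFP::myo-2 3'UTR transgene (annotated as the GFP variant sg25). It gives a green pharyngeal marker reported to express well across Caenorhabditis species, and it allows crosses with strains that carry the red marker of the sister vector pBCN40-R4R3. Added SpeI, XcmI, BglII, AvrI and SacI sites allow the plasmid to be linearised before bombardment.
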