Addgene plasmid #34916: pBCN41-R4R3
Purpose: (Empty Backbone)
Depositing lab: Ben Lehner. Depositing organization: Centre for Genomic Regulation (CRG). Publication: Generating transgenic nematodes by bombardment and antibiotic selection. Semple JI, Biondini L, Lehner B. Nat Methods. 2012 Jan 30;9(2):118-9. doi: 10.1038/nmeth.1864. PubMed 22290182.
Backbone
  Vector backbone: pBCN21-R4R3
  Modifications to backbone: Contains the dual antibiotic resistance operon Prpl-28::PuroR::rpl-16_outron::NeoR::let-858_3'UTR instead of the puromycin resistance gene. Spe I, Xcm I, Bgl II, Avr I and Sac I restriction sites introduced into backbone for linearisation before bombardment. The ccdB gene was replaced with a version from pDONR221 (Invitrogen) that is compatible with commercially available ccdB Survival E. coli, no longer requiring DB3.1 cells. Contains a new version of Pmyo-2::EGFP::myo-2_3'UTR transgene in the backbone that expresses well in various Caenorhabditis species.
  Vector type: Worm Expression
  Selectable markers: Neomycin (select with G418), Puromycin
Growth in bacteria
  Bacterial resistance: Chloramphenicol and Ampicillin, 25 & 100 μg/mL
  Growth temperature: 37°C
  Growth strain: ccdB Survival
  Growth instructions: As a Gateway destination vector the empty vector must be grown in ccdB resistant cells such as DB3.1 or ccdB Survival. Use both Ampicillin and Chloramphenicol selection to avoid loss of the Gateway cassette. Once the Gateway cassette has been replaced with the gene of interest select with Ampicillin in standard E. coli strain such as Top10 or DH5alpha.
  Copy number: Unknown
Resource information
  A portion of this plasmid was derived from a plasmid made by: Puromycin resistance gene from pBabePuro (Addgene). rpl-28 promoter and let-858 3'UTR sequences from pPD129.57 vector (Addgene). Neomycin resistance gene from pEGFP-C1 (Clontech). EGFP gene from pPD129.57 (Addgene).
Terms and licenses: Academic/Nonprofit Terms; Industry Terms: Not Available to Industry
Depositor comments: Dual resistance (PuroR-NeoR) vector for drug selection following biolistic bombardment in worms. This vector contains a Pmyo-2::EGFP::myo-2_3'UTR pharyngeal marker on the backbone. Worm strains generated with vector can be crossed with strains generated with other visual markers such as in pBCN40-R4R3 which has a red fluorescent pharyngeal marker. This is a Gateway 3-fragment compatible destination vector. It contains AttR4 and AttR3 sites (not AttR1 and AttR2 sites as identified automatically by the Addgene algorithm).
How to cite: pBCN41-R4R3 was a gift from Ben Lehner (Addgene plasmid # 34916 ; http://n2t.net/addgene:34916 ; RRID:Addgene_34916)
