>Addgene plasmid #34916 | pBCN41-R4R3 | addgene partial sequence | sequence record 44845 | GFPfusionREV 5'-CTCCACTGACAGAAAATTTG-3'
ACTCCAGTGAAAAGTTCTTCTCCTTTACTCATGGTCGAGGGTAAAAATGAAAAGTGGTGGAGAGAAGTCA
ACCGCTCGGTGGGATGCGCGAGCCTGGAGATAACTTTGATTTTCGGCGAGCCCTTCTTTTTCCCTGGGTG
GGTGGATTGGGAGGCGGGGATATCCAATTGTAATTCTAGGTAGCTGAAAAGTGTCTGCACACTGTTCTCT
AACCATCGACGCAGGAAAAGTCTCTTTCTCAAGTGCAAATAGCAAAAATCTTCTTTCTTCCCCCCCATCT
TCCGAGCAAGGCGCCCCCACGGATAGTTGCTCGCTGGCGGTAGGGAGCGAAGAGAGCAGAGAACCTCAAC
GGGATAGTGGGGATACGAGAAAAGAAACGGCATTTTAGGTTAACTAAAGATAGTGAAGAAGCCGGCTCAA
TGCAGAGAGGCAGACATCCGACGGCAAACAACGAGAGAATTTTATCCAGAACAATGAGTACAGTGTGTGC
GCGCAAAGTGCTCTTCCTGCCATTTTGCTACTCTTATCCACACAACCACTTTAGCGATTACCAACCTATC
TTGAGACTTATCTTTATTTTCTCTTCTTTTGCCGACGAAACGGGAGAGAGGGGCAAAAAATGAAGAATCG
GGGGCACTGATTAACACACTTACTTTTTTTTAGGCTGAAGCACACATTGCTGTTCGGGGTGTAAAGTTCA
GCAGAATTCAAAGCAAAAGACCACCCGCATCGGTAGTCAATATTGATCTGGAAGATTATTAAAAATTGTC
AGAGTGAGCCATATGCATATGAATTTAATTCATACATAACATTTTATAAGACAGGAATAAATACCAAAGT
G
