>Addgene plasmid #34916 | pBCN41-R4R3 | addgene partial sequence | sequence record 44847 | Neo-R 5'-GCCCAGTCATAGCCGAATAG-3'
ATCCATCTTGTTCAATCATCGTTTACCCTGAAATAAATACTGATAAGAAGGGGAAAGTTTAGAAATACAC
GAGAGTAAAGGAAGAGAGATAAATCGAAGCGAGAGAACGCGCATAACAATAAATATATGAAAACTATTTC
GAGAATTTATTTGGCAAGAATCCCGCACAAATTCTTCTAATATTTACATATTTCAGTAATCGCTAGCTCA
TCAGGCACCGGGCTTGCGGGTCATGCACCAGGTGCGCGGTCCTTCGGGCACCTCGACGTCGGCGGTGACG
GTGAAGCCGAGCCGCTCGTAGAAGGGGAGGTTGCGGGGCGCGGAGGTCTCCAGGAAGGCGGGCACCCCGG
CGCGCTCGGCCGCCTCCACTCCGGGGAGCACGACGGCGCTGCCCAGACCCTTGCCCTGGTGCTGAAAATT
TAAATCAGATTAGTTAGTTAGTAAAATCATGTTTAAACTTACGTCGGGCGAGACGCCGACGGTGGCCAGG
AACCACGCGGGCTCCTTGGGCCGGTGCGGCGCCAGGAGGCCTTCCATCTGTTGCTGCGCGGCCAGCCGGG
AACCGCTCAACTCGGCCATGCGCGGGCCGATCTCGGCGAACACCGCCCCCGCTTCGACGCTCTCCGGCGT
GGTCCAGACCGCCACCGCGGCGCCGTCGTCCGCTGAAAATTTAAATAATCAGGGTTAGTTAGTATATATA
TGTTTAAACTTACCGACCCACACCTTGCCGATGTCGAGCCCGACGCGCGTGAGGAAGAGTTCTTGCAGCT
CGGTGACCCGCTCGATGTGGCGGTCCGGATCGACGGTGTGGCGCGTGGCGG
