>Addgene plasmid #34916 | pBCN41-R4R3 | addgene partial sequence | sequence record 44848 | Neo-F 5'-CGTTGGCTACCCGTGATATT-3'
CGCTTCCTCGTGCTTTACGGTATCGCCGCTCCCGATTCGCAGCGCATCGCCTTCTATCGCCTTCTTGACG
AGTTCTTCTGAGCTAGCCGGCCATACAAGTAATCCGGATGATCGACGCCAACGTCGTTGAATTTTCAAAT
TTTAAATACTGAATATTTGTTTTTTTTCCTATTATTTATTTATTCTCTTTGTGTTTTTTTTCTTGCTTTC
TAAAAAATTAATTCAATCCAAATCTAAACATTTTTTTTTCTCTTTCCGTCTCCCAATTCGTATTCCGCTC
CTCTCATCTGAACACAATGTGCAAGTTTATTTATCTTCTCGCTTTCATTTCATTAGGACGTGGGGGGAAT
TGGTGGAAGGGGGAAACACACAAAAGGATGATGGAAATGAAATAAGGACACACAATATGCAACAACATTC
AATTCAGAAATATGGAGGAAGGTTTAAAAGAAAACATAAAAATATATAGAGGAGGAAGGAAAACTAGTCC
AAGATCTCAGTGGTCCTAGGTGAGCTCCCATATGGTGCACTCTCAGTGCAATCTGCTCTGATGCCGCATA
GTTAAGCCAGCCCCGACACCCGCCAACACCCGCTGACGCGCCCTGACGGGCTTGTCTGCTCCCGGCATCC
GCTTACAGACAAGCTGTGACCGTCTCCGGGAGCTGCATGTGTCAGAGGTTTTCACCGTCATCACCGAAAC
GCGCGAGACGAAAGGGCCTCGTGATACGCCTATTTTTATAGGTTAATGTCATGATAATAATGGTTTCTTA
GACGTCAGGTGGCACTTTTCGGGGAAATGTGCGCGGAACCCCTATTTG
